>Addgene plasmid #248691 | pACEBac_eIF2_alpha | addgene full sequence | sequence record 496167 | Addgene NGS Result
ATAACTTCGTATAGCATACATTATACGAAGTTATCTGTAACTATAACGGTCCTAAGGTAGCGAGTTTAAA
CACTAGTATCGATTCGCGACCTACTCCGGAATATTAATAGATCATGGAGATAATTAAAATGATAACCATC
TCGCAAATAAATAAGTATTTTACTGTTTTCGTAACAGTTTTGTAATAAAAAAACCTATAAATATTCCGGA
TTATTCATACCGTCCCACCATCGGGCGCGGATCCCTCGAGTCAACATGCCGGGTCTAAGTTGTAGATTTT
ATCAACACAAATTTCCTGAGGTGGAAGATGTAGTGATGGTGAATGTCAGATCCATTGCTGAAATGGGGGC
TTATGTCAGCTTGCTGGAATACAACAACATTGAAGGCATGATTCTTCTTAGTGAATTATCCAGAAGGCGT
ATCCGTTCTATCAACAAACTCATCCGAATTGGCAGGAATGAGTGTGTGGTTGTCATTAGGGTGGACAAAG
AAAAAGGATATATTGATTTGTCAAAAAGAAGAGTTTCTCCAGAGGAAGCAATCAAATGTGAAGACAAATT
CACAAAATCCAAAACTGTTTATAGCATTCTTCGTCATGTTGCTGAGGTGTTAGAATACACCAAGGATGAG
CAGCTGGAAAGCCTATTCCAGAGGACTGCCTGGGTCTTTGATGACAAGTACAAGAGACCTGGATATGGTG
CCTATGATGCATTTAAGCATGCAGTCTCAGACCCATCTATTTTGGATAGTTTAGATTTGAATGAAGATGA
ACGGGAAGTACTCATTAATAATATTAATAGGCGCTTGACCCCACAGGCTGTCAAAATTCGAGCAGATATT
GAAGTGGCTTGTTATGGTTATGAAGGCATTGATGCTGTAAAAGAAGCCCTAAGAGCAGGTTTGAATTGTT
CTACAGAAAACATGCCCATTAAGATTAATCTAATAGCTCCTCCTCGGTATGTAATGACTACGACAACCCT
GGAGAGAACAGAAGGCCTTTCTGTCCTCAGTCAAGCTATGGCTGTTATCAAAGAGAAGATTGAGGAAAAG
AGGGGTGTGTTCAATGTTCAAATGGAGCCCAAAGTGGTCACAGATACAGATGAGACTGAACTTGCGAGGC
AGATGGAGAGGCTTGAAAGAGAAAATGCCGAAGTGGATGGAGATGATGATGCAGAAGAAATGGAAGCCAA
AGCTGAAGATTAAGGTACCTCTAGAGCCTGCAGTCTCGACAAGCTTGTCGAGAAGTACTAGAGGATCATA
ATCAGCCATACCACATTTGTAGAGGTTTTACTTGCTTTAAAAAACCTCCCACACCTCCCCCTGAACCTGA
AACATAAAATGAATGCAATTGTTGTTGTTAACTTGTTTATTGCAGCTTATAATGGTTACAAATAAAGCAA
TAGCATCACAAATTTCACAAATAAAGCATTTTTTTCACTGCATTCTAGTTGTGGTTTGTCCAAACTCATC
AATGTATCTTATCATGTCTGGATCTGATCACTGCTTGAGCCTAGAAGATCCGGCTGCTAACAAAGCCCGA
AAGGAAGCTGAGTTGGCTGCTGCCACCGCTGAGCAATAACTATCATAACCCCTAGGGTATACCCATCTAA
TTGGAACCAGATAAGTGAAATCTAGTTCCAAACTATTTTGTCATTTTTAATTTTCGTATTAGCTTACGAC
GCTACACCCAGTTCCCATCTATTTTGTCACTCTTCCCTAAATAATCCTTAAAAACTCCATTTCCACCCCT
CCCAGTTCCCAACTATTTTGTCCGCCCACAACCGGTTGACTTGGGTCAACTGTCAGACCAAGTTTACTCA
TATATACTTTAGATTGATTTAAAACTTCATTTTTAATTTAAAAGGATCTAGGTGAAGATCCTTTTTGATA
ATCTCATGACCAAAATCCCTTAACGTGAGTTTTCGTTCCACTGAGCGTCAGACCCCGTAGAAAAGATCAA
AGGATCTTCTTGAGATCCTTTTTTTCTGCGCGTAATCTGCTGCTTGCAAACAAAAAAACCACCGCTACCA
GCGGTGGTTTGTTTGCCGGATCAAGAGCTACCAACTCTTTTTCCGAAGGTAACTGGCTTCAGCAGAGCGC
AGATACCAAATACTGTTCTTCTAGTGTAGCCGTAGTTAGGCCACCACTTCAAGAACTCTGTAGCACCGCC
TACATACCTCGCTCTGCTAATCCTGTTACCAGTGGCTGCTGCCAGTGGCGATAAGTCGTGTCTTACCGGG
TTGGACTCAAGACGATAGTTACCGGATAAGGCGCAGCGGTCGGGCTGAACGGGGGGTTCGTGCACACAGC
CCAGCTTGGAGCGAACGACCTACACCGAACTGAGATACCTACAGCGTGAGCTATGAGAAAGCGCCACGCT
TCCCGAAGGGAGAAAGGCGGACAGGTATCCGGTAAGCGGCAGGGTCGGAACAGGAGAGCGCACGAGGGAG
CTTCCAGGGGGAAACGCCTGGTATCTTTATAGTCCTGTCGGGTTTCGCCACCTCTGACTTGAGCGTCGAT
TTTTGTGATGCTCGTCAGGGGGGCGGAGCCTATGGAAAAACGCCAGCAACGCGGCCTTTTTACGGTTCCT
GGCCTTTTGCTGGCCTTTTGCTCACATGTTCTTTCCTGCGTTATCCCCTGATTGACTTGGGTCGCTCTTC
CTGTGGATGCGCAGATGCCCTGCGTAAGCGGGTGTGGGCGGACAATAAAGTCTTAAACTGAACAAAATAG
ATCTAAACTATGACAATAAAGTCTTAAACTAGACAGAATAGTTGTAAACTGAAATCAGTCCAGTTATGCT
GTGAAAAAGCATACTGGACTTTTGTTATGGCTAAAGCAAACTCTTCATTTTCTGAAGTGCAAATTGCCCG
TCGTATTAAAGAGGGGCGTGGCCAAGGGCATGTAAAGACTATATTCGCGGCGTTGTGACAATTTACCGAA
CAACTCCGCGGCCGGGAAGCCGATCTCGGCTTGAACGAATTGTTAGGTGGCGGTACTTGGGTCGATATCA
AAGTGCATCACTTCTTCCCGTATGCCCAACTTTGTATAGAGAGCCACTGCGGGATCGTCACCGTAATCTG
CTTGCACGTAGATCACATAAGCACCAAGCGCGTTGGCCTCATGCTTGAGGAGATTGATGAGCGCGGTGGC
AATGCCCTGCCTCCGGTGCTCGCCGGAGACTGCGAGATCATAGATATAGATCTCACTACGCGGCTGCTCA
AACTTGGGCAGAACGTAAGCCGCGAGAGCGCCAACAACCGCTTCTTGGTCGAAGGCAGCAAGCGCGATGA
ATGTCTTACTACGGAGCAAGTTCCCGAGGTAATCGGAGTCCGGCTGATGTTGGGAGTAGGTGGCTACGTC
TCCGAACTCACGACCGAAAAGATCAAGAGCAGCCCGCATGGATTTGACTTGGTCAGGGCCGAGCCTACAT
GTGCGAATGATGCCCATACTTGAGCCACCTAACTTTGTTTTAGGGCGACTGCCCTGCTGCGTAACATCGT
TGCTGCTGCGTAACATCGTTGCTGCTCCATAACATCAAACATCGACCCACGGCGTAACGCGCTTGCTGCT
TGGATGCCCGAGGCATAGACTGTACAAAAAAACAGTCATAACAAGCCATGAAAACCGCCACTGCGCCGTT
ACCACCGCTGCGTTCGGTCAAGGTTCTGGACCAGTTGCGTGAGCGCATACGCTACTTGCATTACAGTTTA
CGAACCGAACAGGCTTATGTCAACTGGGTTCGTGCCTTCATCCGTTTCCACGGTGTGCGTCACCCGGCAA
CCTTGGGCAGCAGCGAAGTCGCC
Features (pLannotate 1.2.2; 11 found; start..end, strand, type, name):
      1..34      +  protein_bind   loxP: Cre-mediated recombination occurs in the 8-bp core sequence (GCATACAT). Cre recombinase
    111..202     +  promoter       polyhedrin promoter: polh from Autographa californica; promoter for the baculovirus polyhedrin gene
    256..1200    +  CDS            EIF2S1: IF2A_HUMAN - Also known as EIF2A. Experimental evidence at protein level: Swiss-Prot protein existence level 1. Functions in the early steps of protein synthesis by forming a ternary complex with GTP and initiator tRNA (PubMed:16289705). This complex binds to a 40S ribosomal subunit, followed by mRNA binding to form a 43S pre-initiation complex (PubMed:16289705). Junction of the 60S ribosomal subunit to form the 80S initiation complex is preceded by hydrolysis of the GTP bound to eIF-2 and release of an eIF-2-GDP binary complex (PubMed:16289705). In order for eIF-2 to recycle and catalyze anot
   1254..1337    +  CDS            large T antigen (fragment): large T antigen from SV40 (simian virus 40)
   1360..1494    +  polyA_signal   SV40 poly(A) signal: SV40 polyadenylation signal
   1523..1572    +  CDS            SET1 (fragment): solubility-enhancement tag derived from T7 phage gene 10B
   1615..1780    -  mobile_element Tn7L: mini-Tn7 element (left end of the Tn7 transposon) Tn7
   1970..2558    +  rep_origin     ori: high-copy-number ColE1/pMB1/pBR322/pUC origin of replication
   2693..2916    -  mobile_element Tn7R: mini-Tn7 element (right end of the Tn7 transposon) Tn7
   2983..3516    -  CDS            GmR: gentamycin acetyltransferase; aacC1; confers resistance to gentamycin
   3705..3733    -  promoter       Pc promoter: intI1 (promoter lies within the coding sequence); class 1 integron promoter
