[The description below was written by a language model from this plasmid's Addgene catalogue record and pLannotate feature annotations shown in this document.]
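Description:
pACEBac_eIF2_alpha is an insect-cell expression plasmid built on the pACEBac1 acceptor backbone of the MultiBac baculovirus system, with a sequenced length of about 3.8 kb. It is propagated in E. coli as a high-copy plasmid through a ColE1/pUC-type origin and is selected with gentamicin. Resistance comes from the aacC1 gentamicin acetyltransferase gene, driven by the class 1 integron Pc promoter.

The payload is a synthesized coding sequence for the human translation initiation factor eIF2 alpha subunit (EIF2S1). This protein forms part of the eIF2 heterotrimer that binds GTP and initiator tRNA as a ternary complex and delivers it to the 40S ribosomal subunit. The open reading frame sits downstream of the very late, very strong polyhedrin promoter from Autographa californica nucleopolyhedrovirus and is followed by an SV40 polyadenylation signal. The short "large T antigen" and "SET1" fragments in the annotation are probably incidental matches within the terminator and flanking backbone rather than functional tags, and no affinity tag on the insert is recorded.

The Tn7L and Tn7R ends allow Tn7 transposition of the expression cassette and the gentamicin marker into a baculoviral bacmid in a suitable E. coli host, producing recombinant baculovirus for infecting insect cells. A loxP site upstream of the promoter permits Cre-mediated fusion with donor plasmids, so that several subunits can be combined in one multigene construct. According to the record, the plasmid is intended for expressing human eIF2 alpha in insect cells or as a source for subcloning the gene into other vectors, in the context of work on recombinant human translation initiation factors.
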