Addgene plasmid #248691: pACEBac_eIF2_alpha
Purpose: Express the human eIF2 alpha subunit in insect cells or clone it in other vectors
Depositing lab: Venki Ramakrishnan. Depositing organization: MRC Laboratory of Molecular Biology. Publication: Purification and characterization of recombinant human translation initiation factor eIF3. Diaz-Lopez I, Gordiyenko Y, Zuber PK, Li X, Ramakrishnan V. Protein Sci. 2026 Jan;35(1):e70388. doi: 10.1002/pro.70388. PubMed 41432235.
Backbone
  Vector backbone: pACEBac1
  Backbone manufacturer: Geneva Biotech
  Vector type: Insect Expression
Growth in bacteria
  Bacterial resistance: Gentamicin, 10 μg/mL
  Growth temperature: 37°C
  Growth strain: DH5alpha
  Copy number: High Copy
Gene/Insert
  Gene/Insert name: human eIF2 alpha (alt name: heIF2S1)
  Species: H. sapiens (human)
  Entrez Gene: EIF2S1 (a.k.a. EIF-2, EIF-2A, EIF-2alpha, EIF2, EIF2A)
  Promoter: Polyhedrin
  Cloning method: Gene Synthesis
  Sequencing primers: 5′ ATGCCGGGTCTAAGTTG
Terms and licenses: Academic/Nonprofit Terms; Industry Terms: Not Available to Industry
How to cite: pACEBac_eIF2_alpha was a gift from Venki Ramakrishnan (Addgene plasmid # 248691 ; http://n2t.net/addgene:248691 ; RRID:Addgene_248691)
